Addgene plasmid #47215: TAL3496
Depositing lab: Keith Joung. Depositing organization: Massachusetts General Hospital. Publication: Targeted gene disruption in somatic zebrafish cells using engineered TALENs. Sander JD, Cade L, Khayter C, Reyon D, Peterson RT, Joung JK, Yeh JR. Nat Biotechnol. 2011 Aug 5;29(8):697-8. doi: 10.1038/nbt.1934. PubMed 21822241.
Backbone
  Vector backbone: JDS70
  Backbone manufacturer: Addgene plasmid #32285
  Backbone size w/o insert (bp): 6447
  Vector type: Mammalian Expression ; T7
Growth in bacteria
  Bacterial resistance: Ampicillin, 100 μg/mL
  Growth temperature: 37°C
  Growth strain: XL1 Blue
  Copy number: High Copy
Gene/Insert
  Gene/Insert name: ZebrafishCommunity-NADPHoxidase_EF-handcalciumbindingdomain5-left (alt names: NADPH oxidase, EF-hand calcium binding domain 5; nox5)
  Species: D. rerio (zebrafish)
  Insert size (bp): 1430
  Entrez Gene: nox5 (a.k.a. si:ch1073-365g6.1)
  Promoter: CMV
  Tag / fusion protein: 3X Flag (N terminal on backbone); WT FOKI (C terminal on backbone)
  Cloning method: Restriction Enzyme; 5′ cloning site BsmBI (destroyed during cloning); 3′ cloning site BsmBI (destroyed during cloning)
  Sequencing primers: 5′ CMV-F; 3′ BGH-rev
Terms and licenses: Academic/Nonprofit Terms; Industry Terms: Not Available to Industry
Depositor comments: Target binding site: TGCCGCCAACTGGCTGAA It is strongly recommended that users perform a diagnostic digest to verify this plasmid prior to use. For example, a double digest of the plasmid with BamHI and KpnI should result in two bands at 2.3kb and 5.8kb.
How to cite: TAL3496 was a gift from Keith Joung (Addgene plasmid # 47215 ; http://n2t.net/addgene:47215 ; RRID:Addgene_47215)
