[The description below was written by a language model from this plasmid's Addgene catalogue record.]
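Description:
TAL3496 is a TALEN expression plasmid built in the JDS70 backbone, encoding the "left" monomer of a TAL effector nuclease pair directed against the zebrafish (D. rerio) nox5 gene, which encodes NADPH oxidase, EF-hand calcium binding domain 5. It is propagated in E. coli as a high-copy plasmid under ampicillin selection. The record gives no feature table, so the origin of replication and other backbone elements are not itemised beyond what the catalogue fields state.

The insert, about 1.4 kb, is an engineered array of TAL effector repeats designed to recognise a specific DNA site in nox5. It was placed into the roughly 6.4 kb backbone through BsmBI sites that were destroyed during cloning, consistent with the seamless joining that type IIS enzymes allow. The backbone supplies the flanking parts of the open reading frame: an N-terminal 3X Flag epitope tag for detection and a C-terminal wild-type FokI nuclease domain. Because FokI cleaves DNA only as a dimer, this left monomer is meant to work with a matching right-hand TALEN that binds the opposite strand nearby, so that the two nuclease domains meet over the intervening spacer and introduce a double-strand break. Imprecise repair of that break can produce disrupting insertions or deletions.

Expression is driven by a CMV promoter for mammalian cells. The vector type also lists T7, which would allow in vitro transcription of TALEN mRNA, a common route for delivery into zebrafish embryos. The associated publication concerns targeted gene disruption in somatic zebrafish cells, and the insert name suggests it belongs to a set made for the zebrafish community.
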