>Addgene plasmid #47215 | TAL3496 | depositor partial sequence | sequence record 67302 | Insert sequence
ATGGACTACAAAGACCATGACGGTGATTATAAAGATCATGACATCGATTACAAGGATGACGATGACAAGA
TGGCCCCCAAGAAGAAGAGGAAGGTGGGCATTCACCGCGGGGTACCTATGGTGGACTTGAGGACACTCGG
TTATTCGCAACAGCAACAGGAGAAAATCAAGCCTAAGGTCAGGAGCACCGTCGCGCAACACCACGAGGCG
CTTGTGGGGCATGGCTTCACTCATGCGCATATTGTCGCGCTTTCACAGCACCCTGCGGCGCTTGGGACGG
TGGCTGTCAAATACCAAGATATGATTGCGGCCCTGCCCGAAGCCACGCACGAGGCAATTGTAGGGGTCGG
TAAACAGTGGTCGGGAGCGCGAGCACTTGAGGCGCTGCTGACTGTGGCGGGTGAGCTTAGGGGGCCTCCG
CTCCAGCTCGACACCGGGCAGCTGCTGAAGATCGCGAAGAGAGGGGGAGTAACAGCGGTAGAGGCAGTGC
ACGCCTGGCGCAATGCGCTCACCGGGGCCCCCTTGAACCTGACCCCAGACCAGGTAGTCGCAATCGCGAA
CAATAATGGGGGAAAGCAAGCCCTGGAAACCGTGCAAAGGTTGTTGCCGGTCCTTTGTCAAGACCACGGC
CTTACACCGGAGCAAGTCGTGGCCATTGCATCCCACGACGGTGGCAAACAGGCTCTTGAGACGGTTCAGA
GACTTCTCCCAGTTCTCTGTCAAGCCCACGGGCTGACTCCCGATCAAGTTGTAGCGATTGCGTCGCATGA
CGGAGGGAAACAAGCATTGGAGACTGTCCAACGGCTCCTTCCCGTGTTGTGTCAAGCCCACGGTTTGACG
CCTGCACAAGTGGTCGCCATCGCCAACAACAACGGCGGTAAGCAGGCGCTGGAAACAGTACAGCGCCTGC
TGCCTGTACTGTGCCAGGATCATGGACTGACCCCAGACCAGGTAGTCGCAATCGCGTCACATGACGGGGG
AAAGCAAGCCCTGGAAACCGTGCAAAGGTTGTTGCCGGTCCTTTGTCAAGACCACGGCCTTACACCGGAG
CAAGTCGTGGCCATTGCATCCCACGACGGTGGCAAACAGGCTCTTGAGACGGTTCAGAGACTTCTCCCAG
TTCTCTGTCAAGCCCACGGGCTGACTCCCGATCAAGTTGTAGCGATTGCGTCGAACATTGGAGGGAAACA
AGCATTGGAGACTGTCCAACGGCTCCTTCCCGTGTTGTGTCAAGCCCACGGTTTGACGCCTGCACAAGTG
GTCGCCATCGCCTCCAATATTGGCGGTAAGCAGGCGCTGGAAACAGTACAGCGCCTGCTGCCTGTACTGT
GCCAGGATCATGGACTGACCCCAGACCAGGTAGTCGCAATCGCGTCACATGACGGGGGAAAGCAAGCCCT
GGAAACCGTGCAAAGGTTGTTGCCGGTCCTTTGTCAAGACCACGGCCTTACACCGGAGCAAGTCGTGGCC
ATTGCAAGCAATGGGGGTGGCAAACAGGCTCTTGAGACGGTTCAGAGACTTCTCCCAGTTCTCTGTCAAG
CCCACGGGCTGACTCCCGATCAAGTTGTAGCGATTGCGAATAACAATGGAGGGAAACAAGCATTGGAGAC
TGTCCAACGGCTCCTTCCCGTGTTGTGTCAAGCCCACGGTTTGACGCCTGCACAAGTGGTCGCCATCGCC
AACAACAACGGCGGTAAGCAGGCGCTGGAAACAGTACAGCGCCTGCTGCCTGTACTGTGCCAGGATCATG
GACTGACCCCAGACCAGGTAGTCGCAATCGCGTCACATGACGGGGGAAAGCAAGCCCTGGAAACCGTGCA
AAGGTTGTTGCCGGTCCTTTGTCAAGACCACGGCCTTACACCGGAGCAAGTCGTGGCCATTGCAAGCAAT
GGGGGTGGCAAACAGGCTCTTGAGACGGTTCAGAGACTTCTCCCAGTTCTCTGTCAAGCCCACGGGCTGA
CTCCCGATCAAGTTGTAGCGATTGCGAATAACAATGGAGGGAAACAAGCATTGGAGACTGTCCAACGGCT
CCTTCCCGTGTTGTGTCAAGCCCACGGTTTGACGCCTGCACAAGTGGTCGCCATCGCCTCCAATATTGGC
GGTAAGCAGGCGCTGGAAACAGTACAGCGCCTGCTGCCTGTACTGTGCCAGGATCATGGACTGACACCCG
AACAGGTGGTCGCCATTGCTTCTAACATCGGAGGACGGCCAGCCTTGGAG
