>Addgene plasmid #47215 | TAL3496 | addgene partial sequence | sequence record 69175 | JDS-TALEN-F 5'-TAGGGGTCGGTAAACAGTGG-3'
GTGGCGGGTGAGCTTAGGGGGCCTCCGCTCCAGCTCGACACCGGGCAGCTGCTGAAGATCGCGAAGAGAG
GGGGAGTAACAGCGGTAGAGGCAGTGCACGCCTGGCGCAATGCGCTCACCGGGGCCCCCTTGAACCTGAC
CCCAGACCAGGTAGTCGCAATCGCGAACAATAATGGGGGAAAGCAAGCCCTGGAAACCGTGCAAAGGTTG
TTGCCGGTCCTTTGTCAAGACCACGGCCTTACACCGGAGCAAGTCGTGGCCATTGCATCCCACGACGGTG
GCAAACAGGCTCTTGAGACGGTTCAGAGACTTCTCCCAGTTCTCTGTCAAGCCCACGGGCTGACTCCCGA
TCAAGTTGTAGCGATTGCGTCGCATGACGGAGGGAAACAAGCATTGGAGACTGTCCAACGGCTCCTTCCC
GTGTTGTGTCAAGCCCACGGTTTGACGCCTGCACAAGTGGTCGCCATCGCCAACAACAACGGCGGTAAGC
AGGCGCTGGAAACAGTACAGCGCCTGCTGCCTGTACTGTGCCAGGATCATGGACTGACCCCAGACCAGGT
AGTCGCAATCGCGTCACATGACGGGGGAAAGCAAGCCCTGGAAACCGTGCAAAGGTTGTTGCCGGTCCTT
TGTCAAGACCACGGCCTTACACCGGAGCAAGTCGTGGCCATTGCATCCCACGACGGTGGCAAACAGGCTC
TTGAGACGGTTCAGAGACTTCTCCCAGTTCTCTGTCAAGCCCACGGGCTGACTCCCGATCAAGTTGTAGC
GATTGCGTCGAACATTGGAGGGAAACAAGCATTGGAGACTGTCCAACGGCTCCTTCCCGTGTTGTGTCAA
GCCCACGGTTTGACGCCTGCACAAGTGGTCGCCATC
